>Addgene plasmid #167543 | HA, EGFP Spastin M87 with exon 4, N386C | addgene full sequence | sequence record 332012 | Addgene NGS Result
GTGATGCGGTTTTGGCAGTACATCAATGGGCGTGGATAGCGGTTTGACTCACGGGGATTTCCAAGTCTCC
ACCCCATTGACGTCAATGGGAGTTTGTTTTGGCACCAAAATCAACGGGACTTTCCAAAATGTCGTAACAA
CTCCGCCCCATTGACGCAAATGGGCGGTAGGCGTGTACGGTGGGAGGTCTATATAAGCAGAGCTCTCCCT
ATCAGTGATAGAGATCTCCCTATCAGTGATAGAGATCGTCGACGAGCTCGTTTAGTGAACCGTCAGATCG
CCTGGAGACGCCATCCACGCTGTTTTGACCTCCATAGAAGACACCGGGACCGATCCAGCCTCCGGACTCT
AGCGTTTAAACTTAAGCTTATGGTACCTACGTATCCTTACGATGTGCCAGATTACGCCGGCATGGTGAGC
AAGGGCGAGGAGCTGTTCACCGGGGTGGTGCCCATCCTGGTCGAGCTGGACGGCGACGTAAACGGCCACA
AGTTCAGCGTGTCCGGCGAGGGCGAGGGCGATGCCACCTACGGCAAGCTGACCCTGAAGTTCATCTGCAC
CACCGGCAAGCTGCCCGTGCCCTGGCCCACCCTCGTGACCACCCTGACCTACGGCGTGCAGTGCTTCAGC
CGCTACCCCGACCACATGAAGCAGCACGACTTCTTCAAGTCCGCCATGCCCGAAGGCTACGTCCAGGAGC
GCACCATCTTCTTCAAGGACGACGGCAACTACAAGACCCGCGCCGAGGTGAAGTTCGAGGGCGACACCCT
GGTGAACCGCATCGAGCTGAAGGGCATCGACTTCAAGGAGGACGGCAACATCCTGGGGCACAAGCTGGAG
TACAACTACAACAGCCACAACGTCTATATCATGGCCGACAAGCAGAAGAACGGCATCAAGGTGAACTTCA
AGATCCGCCACAACATCGAGGACGGCAGCGTGCAGCTCGCCGACCACTACCAGCAGAACACCCCCATCGG
CGACGGCCCCGTGCTGCTGCCCGACAACCACTACCTGAGCACCCAGTCCGCCCTGAGCAAAGACCCCAAC
GAGAAGCGCGATCACATGGTCCTGCTGGAGTTCGTGACCGCCGCCGGGATCACTCTCGGCATGGACGAGC
TGTACAAGGTCGACGCCGGCATGGCAGCCAAGAGGAGCTCCGGGGCCGCGCCAGCACCTGCCTCGGCCTC
GGCCCCGGCGCCGGTGCCGGGCGGCGAGGCCGAGCGCGTCCGAGTCTTCCACAAACAGGCCTTCGAGTAC
ATCTCCATTGCCCTGCGCATCGATGAGGATGAGAAAGCAGGACAGAAGGAGCAAGCTGTGGAATGGTATA
AGAAAGGTATTGAAGAACTGGAAAAAGGAATAGCTGTTATAGTTACAGGACAAGGTGAACAGTGTGAAAG
AGCTAGACGCCTTCAAGCTAAAATGATGACTAATTTGGTTATGGCCAAGGACCGCTTACAACTTCTAGAG
AAGATGCAACCAGTTTTGCCATTTTCCAAGTCACAAACGGACGTCTATAATGACAGTACTAACTTGGCAT
GCCGCAATGGACATCTCCAGTCAGAAAGTGGAGCTGTTCCAAAAAGAAAAGACCCCTTAACACACACTAG
TAATTCACTGCCTCGTTCAAAAACAGTCATGAAAACTGGATCTGCAGGCCTTTCAGGCCACCATAGAGCA
CCTAGTTACAGTGGTTTATCCATGGTTTCTGGAGTGAAACAGGGATCTGGTCCTGCTCCTACCACTCATA
AGGGTACTCCGAAAACAAATAGGACAAATAAACCTTCTACCCCTACAACTGCTACTCGTAAGAAAAAAGA
CTTGAAGAATTTTAGGAATGTGGACAGCAACCTTGCTAACCTTATAATGAATGAAATTGTGGACAATGGA
ACAGCTGTTAAATTTGATGATATAGCTGGTCAAGACTTGGCAAAACAAGCATTGCAAGAAATTGTTATTC
TTCCTTCTCTGAGGCCTGAGTTGTTCACAGGGCTTAGAGCTCCTGCCAGAGGGCTGTTACTCTTTGGTCC
ACCTGGGTGTGGGAAGACAATGCTGGCTAAAGCAGTAGCTGCAGAATCGAATGCAACCTTCTTTAATATA
AGTGCTGCAAGTTTAACTTCAAAATACGTGGGAGAAGGAGAGAAATTGGTGAGGGCTCTTTTTGCTGTGG
CTCGAGAACTTCAACCTTCTATAATTTTTATAGATGAAGTTGATAGCCTTTTGTGTGAAAGAAGAGAAGG
GGAGCACGATGCTAGTAGACGCCTAAAAACTGAATTTCTAATAGAATTTGATGGTGTACAGTCTGCTGGA
GATGACAGAGTACTTGTAATGGGTGCAACTAATAGGCCACAAGAGCTTGATGAGGCTGTTCTCAGGCGTT
TTATCAAACGGGTATATGTGTCTTTACCAAATGAGGAGACAAGACTACTTTTGCTTAAAAATCTGTTATG
TAAACAAGGAAGTCCATTGACCCAAAAAGAACTAGCACAACTTGCTAGAATGACTGATGGATACTCAGGA
AGTGACCTAACAGCTTTGGCAAAAGATGCAGCACTGGGTCCTATCCGAGAACTAAAACCAGAACAGGTGA
AGAATATGTCTGCCAGTGAGATGAGAAATATTCGATTATCTGACTTCACTGAATCCTTGAAAAAAATAAA
ACGCAGCGTCAGCCCTCAAACTTTAGAAGCGTACATACGTTGGAACAAGGACTTTGGAGATACCACTGTT
TAAGCGGCCGCTCGAGTCTAGAGGGCCCGTTTAAACCCGCTGATCAGCCTCGACTGTGCCTTCTAGTTGC
CAGCCATCTGTTGTTTGCCCCTCCCCCGTGCCTTCCTTGACCCTGGAAGGTGCCACTCCCACTGTCCTTT
CCTAATAAAATGAGGAAATTGCATCGCATTGTCTGAGTAGGTGTCATTCTATTCTGGGGGGTGGGGTGGG
GCAGGACAGCAAGGGGGAGGATTGGGAAGACAATAGCAGGCATGCTGGGGATGCGGTGGGCTCTATGGCT
TCTGAGGCGGAAAGAACCAGCTGGGGCTCTAGGGGGTATCCCC
[124 nt withheld, positions 3054-3177]
C
[91 nt withheld, positions 3179-3269]
AGGGTGATGGTTCACGTACCTAGAAGTTCCTATTCCGAAGTTCCTATTCTCTAGAAAGTATAGGAACTTC
CTTGGCCAAAAAGCCTGAACTCACCGCGACGTCTGTCGAGAAGTTTCTGATCGAAAAGTTCGACAGCGTC
TCCGACCTGATGCAGCTCTCGGAGGGCGAAGAATCTCGTGCTTTCAGCTTCGATGTAGGAGGGCGTGGAT
ATGTCCTGCGGGTAAATAGCTGCGCCGATGGTTTCTACAAAGATCGTTATGTTTATCGGCACTTTGCATC
GGCCGCGCTCCCGATTCCGGAAGTGCTTGACATTGGGGAATTCAGCGAGAGCCTGACCTATTGCATCTCC
CGCCGTGCACAGGGTGTCACGTTGCAAGACCTGCCTGAAACCGAACTGCCCGCTGTTCTGCAGCCGGTCG
CGGAGGCCATGGATGCGATCGCTGCGGCCGATCTTAGCCAGACGAGCGGGTTCGGCCCATTCGGACCGCA
AGGAATCGGTCAATACACTACATGGCGTGATTTCATATGCGCGATTGCTGATCCCCATGTGTATCACTGG
CAAACTGTGATGGACGACACCGTCAGTGCGTCCGTCGCGCAGGCTCTCGATGAGCTGATGCTTTGGGCCG
AGGACTGCCCCGAAGTCCGGCACCTCGTGCACGCGGATTTCGGCTCCAACAATGTCCTGACGGACAATGG
CCGCATAACAGCGGTCATTGACTGGAGCGAGGCGATGTTCGGGGATTCCCAATACGAGGTCGCCAACATC
TTCTTCTGGAGGCCGTGGTTGGCTTGTATGGAGCAGCAGACGCGCTACTTCGAGCGGAGGCATCCGGAGC
TTGCAGGATCGCCGCGGCTCCGGGCGTATATGCTCCGCATTGGTCTTGACCAACTCTATCAGAGCTTGGT
TGACGGCAATTTCGATGATGCAGCTTGGGCGCAGGGTCGATGCGACGCAATCGTCCGATCCGGAGCCGGG
ACTGTCGGGCGTACACAAATCGCCCGCAGAAGCGCGGCCGTCTGGACCGATGGCTGTGTAGAAGTACTCG
CCGATAGTGGAAACCGACGCCCCAGCACTCGTCCGAGGGCAAAGGAATAGCACGTACTACGAGATTTCGA
TTCCACCGCCGCCTTCTATGAAAGGTTGGGCTTCGGAATCGTTTTCCGGGACGCCGGCTGGATGATCCTC
CAGCGCGGGGATCTCATGCTGGAGTTCTTCGCCCACCCCAACTTGTTTATTGCAGCTTATAATGGTTACA
AATAAAGCAATAGCATCACAAATTTCACAAATAAAGCATTTTTTTCACTGCATTCTAGTTGTGGTTTGTC
CAAACTCATCAATGTATCTTATCATGTCTGTATACCGTCGACCTCTAGCTAGAGCTTGGCGTAATCATGG
TCATAGCTGTTTCCTGTGTGAAATTGTTATCCGCTCACAATTCCACACAACATACGAGCCGGAAGCATAA
AGTGTAAAGCCTGGGGTGCCTAATGAGTGAGCTAACTCACATTAATTGCGTTGCGCTCACTGCCCGCTTT
CCAGTCGGGAAACCTGTCGTGCCAGCTGCATTAATGAATCGGCCAACGCGCGGGGAGAGGCGGTTTGCGT
ATTGGGCGCTCTTCCGCTTCCTCGCTCACTGACTCGCTGCGCTCGGTCGTTCGGCTGCGGCGAGCGGTAT
CAGCTCACTCAAAGGCGGTAATACGGTTATCCACAGAATCAGGGGATAACGCAGGAAAGAACATGTGAGC
AAAAGGCCAGCAAAAGGCCAGGAACCGTAAAAAGGCCGCGTTGCTGGCGTTTTTCCATAGGCTCCGCCCC
CCTGACGAGCATCACAAAAATCGACGCTCAAGTCAGAGGTGGCGAAACCCGACAGGACTATAAAGATACC
AGGCGTTTCCCCCTGGAAGCTCCCTCGTGCGCTCTCCTGTTCCGACCCTGCCGCTTACCGGATACCTGTC
CGCCTTTCTCCCTTCGGGAAGCGTGGCGCTTTCTCATAGCTCACGCTGTAGGTATCTCAGTTCGGTGTAG
GTCGTTCGCTCCAAGCTGGGCTGTGTGCACGAACCCCCCGTTCAGCCCGACCGCTGCGCCTTATCCGGTA
ACTATCGTCTTGAGTCCAACCCGGTAAGACACGACTTATCGCCACTGGCAGCAGCCACTGGTAACAGGAT
TAGCAGAGCGAGGTATGTAGGCGGTGCTACAGAGTTCTTGAAGTGGTGGCCTAACTACGGCTACACTAGA
AGAACAGTATTTGGTATCTGCGCTCTGCTGAAGCCAGTTACCTTCGGAAAAAGAGTTGGTAGCTCTTGAT
CCGGCAAACAAACCACCGCTGGTAGCGGTGGTTTTTTTGTTTGCAAGCAGCAGATTACGCGCAGAAAAAA
AGGATCTCAAGAAGATCCTTTGATCTTTTCTACGGGGTCTGACGCTCAGTGGAACGAAAACTCACGTTAA
GGGATTTTGGTCATGAGATTATCAAAAAGGATCTTCACCTAGATCCTTTTAAATTAAAAATGAAGTTTTA
AATCAATCTAAAGTATATATGAGTAAACTTGGTCTGACAGTTACCAATGCTTAATCAGTGAGGCACCTAT
CTCAGCGATCTGTCTATTTCGTTCATCCATAGTTGCCTGACTCCCCGTCGTGTAGATAACTACGATACGG
GAGGGCTTACCATCTGGCCCCAGTGCTGCAATGATACCGCGAGACCCACGCTCACCGGCTCCAGATTTAT
CAGCAATAAACCAGCCAGCCGGAAGGGCCGAGCGCAGAAGTGGTCCTGCAACTTTATCCGCCTCCATCCA
GTCTATTAATTGTTGCCGGGAAGCTAGAGTAAGTAGTTCGCCAGTTAATAGTTTGCGCAACGTTGTTGCC
ATTGCTACAGGCATCGTGGTGTCACGCTCGTCGTTTGGTATGGCTTCATTCAGCTCCGGTTCCCAACGAT
CAAGGCGAGTTACATGATCCCCCATGTTGTGCAAAAAAGCGGTTAGCTCCTTCGGTCCTCCGATCGTTGT
CAGAAGTAAGTTGGCCGCAGTGTTATCACTCATGGTTATGGCAGCACTGCATAATTCTCTTACTGTCATG
CCATCCGTAAGATGCTTTTCTGTGACTGGTGAGTACTCAACCAAGTCATTCTGAGAATAGTGTATGCGGC
GACCGAGTTGCTCTTGCCCGGCGTCAATACGGGATAATACCGCGCCACATAGCAGAACTTTAAAAGTGCT
CATCATTGGAAAACGTTCTTCGGGGCGAAAACTCTCAAGGATCTTACCGCTGTTGAGATCCAGTTCGATG
TAACCCACTCGTGCACCCAACTGATCTTCAGCATCTTTTACTTTCACCAGCGTTTCTGGGTGAGCAAAAA
CAGGAAGGCAAAATGCCGCAAAAAAGGGAATAAGGGCGACACGGAAATGTTGAATACTCATACTCTTCCT
TTTTCAATATTATTGAAGCATTTATCAGGGTTATTGTCTCATGAGCGGATACATATTTGAATGTATTTAG
AAAAATAAACAAATAGGGGTTCCGCGCACATTTCCCCGAAAAGTGCCACCTGACGTCGACGGATCGGGAG
ATCTCCCGATCCCCTATGGTGCACTCTCAGTACAATCTGCTCTGATGCCGCATAGTTAAGCCAGTATCTG
CTCCCTGCTTGTGTGTTGGAGGTCGCTGAGTAGTGCGCGAGCAAAATTTAAGCTACAACAAGGCAAGGCT
TGACCGACAATTGCATGAAGAATCTGCTTAGGGTTAGGCGTTTTGCGCTGCTTCGCGATGTACGGGCCAG
ATATACGCGTTGACATTGATTATTGACTAGTTATTAATAGTAATCAATTACGGGGTCATTAGTTCATAGC
CCATATATGGAGTTCCGCGTTACATAACTTACGGTAAATGGCCCGCCTGGCTGACCGCCCAACGACCCCC
GCCCATTGACGTCAATAATGACGTATGTTCCCATAGTAACGCCAATAGGGACTTTCCATTGACGTCAATG
GGTGGAGTATTTACGGTAAACTGCCCACTTGGCAGTACATCAAGTGTATCATATGCCAAGTACGCCCCCT
ATTGACGTCAATGACGGTAAATGGCCCGCCTGGCATTATGCCCAGTACATGACCTTATGGGACTTTCCTA
CTTGGCAGTACATCTACGTATTAGTCATCGCTATTACCATG
Features (pLannotate 1.2.2; 22 found; start..end, strand, type, name):
      1..204     +  promoter       CMV promoter: human cytomegalovirus (CMV) immediate early promoter
    206..225     +  promoter       PLtetO-1 promoter (fragment): modified phage lambda PL promoter with tet operator sites (Lutz and Bujard, 1997)
    227..246     +  promoter       PLtetO-1 promoter (fragment): modified phage lambda PL promoter with tet operator sites (Lutz and Bujard, 1997)
    254..287     +  promoter       TRE3GV promoter (fragment): 3rd-generation Tet-responsive promoter that can be activated by binding of Tet-On® 3G, optimized for retroviral and lentiviral vectors
    412..1128    +  CDS            EGFP: EGFP is a basic (constitutively fluorescent) green fluorescent protein published in 1996, derived from Aequorea victoria. It is reported to be a rapidly-maturing weak dimer with moderate acid sensitivity.
   1141..2730    +  CDS            SPAST (fragment): SPAST_HUMAN - Also known as ADPSP, FSP2, KIAA1083 From Homo sapiens (Human).
   2784..3008    +  polyA_signal   bGH poly(A) signal: bovine growth hormone polyadenylation signal
   3012..3033    +  promoter       SV40 promoter (fragment): SV40 enhancer and early promoter
   3054..3287    +  rep_origin     f1 ori (fragment) (sequence partly withheld): f1 bacteriophage origin of replication; arrow indicates direction of (+) strand synthesis
   3292..3339    +  protein_bind   FRT: FLP-mediated recombination occurs in the 8-bp core sequence TCTAGAAA (Turan and Bode, 2011). FLP recombinase from the Saccharomyces cerevisiae 2μ plasmid
   3347..4369    +  CDS            HygR: aminoglycoside phosphotransferase from E. coli; aph(4)-Ia; confers resistance to hygromycin
   4379..4504    +  CDS            ble (fragment): BLE_KLEPN - Experimental evidence at protein level: Swiss-Prot protein existence level 1. Binding protein with a strong affinity to the bleomycin family of antibiotics. Binds to CL990; an antimitotic-antibiotic compound. From Klebsiella pneumoniae.
   4499..4620    +  polyA_signal   SV40 poly(A) signal: SV40 polyadenylation signal
   4693..4709    -  protein_bind   lac operator: The lac repressor binds to the lac operator to inhibit transcription in E. coli. This inhibition can be relieved by adding lactose or isopropyl-β-D-thiogalactopyranoside (IPTG). lac repressor encoded by lacI
   4717..4747    -  promoter       lac promoter: promoter for the E. coli lac operon
   4762..4783    -  protein_bind   CAP binding site: CAP binding activates transcription in the presence of cAMP. E. coli catabolite activator protein
   4796..4888    -  CDS            lacI (fragment): lac repressor; lacI; The lac repressor binds to the lac operator to inhibit transcription in E. coli. This inhibition can be relieved by adding lactose or isopropyl-β-D-thiogalactopyranoside (IPTG).
   5071..5659    -  rep_origin     ori: high-copy-number ColE1/pMB1/pBR322/pUC origin of replication
   5830..6690    -  CDS            AmpR: β-lactamase; bla; confers resistance to ampicillin, carbenicillin, and related antibiotics
   6691..6795    -  promoter       AmpR promoter: bla
   6854..6906    -  misc_feature   bom (fragment): basis of mobility region from pBR322
   7061..7440    +  enhancer       CMV enhancer: human cytomegalovirus immediate early enhancer
