[The description below was written by a language model from this plasmid's Addgene catalogue record and pLannotate feature annotations shown in this document.]
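Description:
HA, EGFP Spastin M87 with exon 4, N386C is a 7,440 bp mammalian expression plasmid built on the Invitrogen pcDNA5/FRT/TO backbone for doxycycline-inducible expression of a fluorescently tagged human spastin mutant. It is maintained in E. coli through a high-copy ColE1/pUC-type origin and an ampicillin resistance gene. The feature table also picks up a partial f1 origin and short lac-region and other fragments that appear to be backbone remnants.

The expression cassette uses the CMV enhancer and promoter followed by two short tet operator matches. This is the arrangement that lets a Tet repressor supplied by the host cell line silence transcription until tetracycline or doxycycline is added. Downstream lies EGFP fused in frame to the N terminus of the SPAST coding sequence, terminated by the bGH polyadenylation signal. The insert is the M87 isoform of spastin, which starts at the internal methionine 87, and it retains exon 4. It carries an N386C substitution. The catalogue entry also lists an N-terminal HA tag on the backbone, although the annotation does not mark it as a separate feature.

An FRT site sits directly upstream of a hygromycin resistance gene with an SV40 poly(A) signal. In this backbone design, Flp-mediated recombination into a genomic FRT site in a compatible host line enables hygromycin selection of stable, single-site integrants.

The associated publication concerns the design of a chemical inhibitor of the AAA protein spastin using active-site mutations. The construct is therefore likely used to express this mutant allele in cells under inducible control and to follow it by EGFP fluorescence.
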