Addgene plasmid #167543: HA, EGFP Spastin M87 with exon 4, N386C
Purpose: For doxycycline inducible mammalian expression of EGFP tagged Spastin M87 with exon 4, with N386C mutation.
Depositing lab: Tarun Kapoor. Depositing organization: Rockefeller University. Publication: Designing a chemical inhibitor for the AAA protein spastin using active site mutations. Cupido T, Pisa R, Kelley ME, Kapoor TM. Nat Chem Biol. 2019 May;15(5):444-452. doi: 10.1038/s41589-019-0225-6. Epub 2019 Feb 18. PubMed 30778202.
Backbone
  Vector backbone: pcDNA5/FRT/TO
  Backbone manufacturer: Invitrogen
  Backbone size w/o insert (bp): 5137
  Total vector size (bp): 7440
  Vector type: Mammalian Expression
  Selectable markers: Hygromycin
Growth in bacteria
  Bacterial resistance: Ampicillin, 100 μg/mL
  Growth temperature: 37°C
  Growth strain: DH5alpha
  Copy number: High Copy
Gene/Insert
  Gene/Insert name: Spastin M87 with exon 4
  Species: H. sapiens (human)
  Insert size (bp): 1593
  Mutation: N386C
  GenBank ID: NM_014946.3
  Entrez Gene: SPAST (a.k.a. ADPSP, FSP2, SPG4)
  Promoter: CMV
  Tag / fusion protein: HA tag (N terminal on backbone); EGFP (N terminal on insert)
  Cloning method: Unknown
  Sequencing primers: 5′ CGCAAATGGGCGGTAGGCGTG; 3′ TAGAAGGCACAGTCGAGG
Terms and licenses: Academic/Nonprofit Terms; Industry Terms: Not Available to Industry
How to cite: HA, EGFP Spastin M87 with exon 4, N386C was a gift from Tarun Kapoor (Addgene plasmid # 167543 ; http://n2t.net/addgene:167543 ; RRID:Addgene_167543)
