>Addgene plasmid #167543 | HA, EGFP Spastin M87 with exon 4, N386C | depositor partial sequence | sequence record 326081 | Primer MEK016 (CCACTACCTGAGCACCCAGTC)
NNNNNNNNNNNNNNNNNNCGCGATCACATGGTCCTGCTGGAGTTCGTGACCGCCGCCGGGATCACTCTCG
GCATGGACGAGCTGTACAAGGTCGACGCCGGCATGGCAGCCAAGAGGAGCTCCGGGGCCGCGCCAGCACC
TGCCTCGGCCTCGGCCCCGGCGCCGGTGCCGGGCGGCGAGGCCGAGCGCGTCCGAGTCTTCCACAAACAG
GCCTTCGAGTACATCTCCATTGCCCTGCGCATCGATGAGGATGAGAAAGCAGGACAGAAGGAGCAAGCTG
TGGAATGGTATAAGAAAGGTATTGAAGAACTGGAAAAAGGAATAGCTGTTATAGTTACAGGACAAGGTGA
ACAGTGTGAAAGAGCTAGACGCCTTCAAGCTAAAATGATGACTAATTTGGTTATGGCCAAGGACCGCTTA
CAACTTCTAGAGAAGATGCAACCAGTTTTGCCATTTTCCAAGTCACAAACGGACGTCTATAATGACAGTA
CTAACTTGGCATGCCGCAATGGACATCTCCAGTCAGAAAGTGGAGCTGTTCCAAAAAGAAAAGACCCCTT
AACACACACTAGTAATTCACTGCCTCGTTCAAAAACAGTCATGAAAACTGGATCTGCAGGCCTTTCAGGC
CACCATAGAGCACCTAGTTACAGTGGTTTATCCATGGTTTCTGGAGTGAAACAGGGATCTGGTCCTGCTC
CTACCACTCATAAGGGTACTCCGAAAACAAATAGGACAAATAAACCTTCTACCCCTACAACTGCTACTCG
TAAGAAAAAAGACTTGAAGAATTTTANGAATGTGGACAGCAACCTTGCTAACCTTATAATGAATGAAATT
GTGGACAATGGAACAGCTGTTAAATTTGATGATATAGCTGGTCAAGACTTGGCAAAACAAGCATTGCAAG
AAATTGTTATTCTTCCTTCTCTGNNNCTGAGTTGTTCACAGGGCTTANAGCTCCTGCCAGAGGGCTGTTA
CTCTTTGGTCCACCTGGGTGNGGGAANNANAATGCTGGC
