>Addgene plasmid #167543 | HA, EGFP Spastin M87 with exon 4, N386C | depositor partial sequence | sequence record 326082 | Primer MEK067 (TAGAAGGCACAGTCGAGG)
NNNNNNNNNNNNNNNCNCTAGACTCGAGCGGCCGCTTAACAGTGGTATCTCCAAAGTCCTTGTTCCAACG
TATGTACGCTTCTAAAGTTTGAGGGCTGACGCTGCGTTTTATTTTTTTCAAGGATTCAGTGAAGTCAGAT
AATCGAATATTTCTCATCTCACTGGCAGACATATTCTTCACCTGTTCTGGTTTTAGTTCTCGGATAGGAC
CCAGTGCTGCATCTTTTGCCAAAGCTGTTAGGTCACTTCCTGAGTATCCATCAGTCATTCTAGCAAGTTG
TGCTAGTTCTTTTTGGGTCAATGGACTTCCTTGTTTACATAACAGATTTTTAAGCAAAAGTAGTCTTGTC
TCCTCATTTGGTAAAGACACATATACCCGTTTGATAAAACGCCTGAGAACAGCCTCATCAAGCTCTTGTG
GCCTATTAGTTGCACCCATTACAAGTACTCTGTCATCTCCAGCAGACTGTACACCATCAAATTCTATTAG
AAATTCAGTTTTTAGGCGTCTACTAGCATCGTGCTCCCCTTCTCTTCTTTCACACAAAAGGCTATCAACT
TCATCTATAAAAATTATAGAAGGTTGAAGTTCTCGAGCCACAGCAAAAAGAGCCCTCACCAATTTCTCTC
CTTCTCCCACGTATTTTGAAGTTAAACTTGCAGCACTTATATTAAAGAAGGTTGCATTCGATTCTGCAGC
TACTGCTTTAGCCAGCATTGTCTTCCCACACCCAGGTGGACCAAAGAGTAACAGCCCTCTGGCAGGAGCT
CTAAGCCCTGTGAACAACTCNNGCCTCAGAGAANGAAGAATAACAATTTCTTGCAATGCTTGTTTTGCCA
AGTCTTGACCAGCTATATCATCAAATTTAACAGCTGTTCCATTGTCCACAATTTCATTCATTATANNNTA
GCAAGGTTGCTGTCCACATTCCTAAAATTCTTCAAGTCTTTTTTCTTACGAGTAGCAGTTGTNGGGGTNN
