>Addgene plasmid #167543 | HA, EGFP Spastin M87 with exon 4, N386C | depositor partial sequence | sequence record 326083 | Primer MEK065 (GGACAAGGTGAACAGTGTGAAAGAGC)
NNNNNNNNNNCAGNNNNNNNGANGACTAATTTGGTTATGGCCAAGGACCGCTTACAACTTCTAGAGAAGA
TGCAACCAGTTTTGCCATTTTCCAAGTCACAAACGGACGTCTATAATGACAGTACTAACTTGGCATGCCG
CAATGGACATCTCCAGTCAGAAAGTGGAGCTGTTCCAAAAAGAAAAGACCCCTTAACACACACTAGTAAT
TCACTGCCTCGTTCAAAAACAGTCATGAAAACTGGATCTGCAGGCCTTTCAGGCCACCATAGAGCACCTA
GTTACAGTGGTTTATCCATGGTTTCTGGAGTGAAACAGGGATCTGGTCCTGCTCCTACCACTCATAAGGG
TACTCCGAAAACAAATAGGACAAATAAACCTTCTACCCCTACAACTGCTACTCGTAAGAAAAAAGACTTG
AAGAATTTTAGGAATGTGGACAGCAACCTTGCTAACCTTATAATGAATGAAATTGTGGACAATGGAACAG
CTGTTAAATTTGATGATATAGCTGGTCAAGACTTGGCAAAACAAGCATTGCAAGAAATTGTTATTCTTCC
TTCTCTGAGGCCTGAGTTGTTCACAGGGCTTAGAGCTCCTGCCAGAGGGCTGTTACTCTTTGGTCCACCT
GGGTGTGGGAAGACAATGCTGGCTAAAGCAGTAGCTGCAGAATCGAATGCAACCTTCTTTAATATAAGTG
CTGCAAGTTTAACTTCAAAATACGTGGGAGAAGGAGAGAAATTGGTGAGGGCTCTTTTTGCTGTGGCTCG
AGAACTTCAACCTTCTATAATTTTTATAGATGAAGTTGATAGCCTTTTGTGTGAAAGAAGAGAAAGGGAG
CACGATGCTAGTAGACGCCTAAAAACTGAATTTCTAATAGAATTTGATGGTGTACAGTCTGCTGGAGATG
ACAGAGTACTTGTAATGGGTGCAACTAATAGGNCACAAGAGCTTGATGAGGCTGTTCTCAGGCGTTTTAT
CAAACGGGTATA
