>Addgene plasmid #167543 | HA, EGFP Spastin M87 with exon 4, N386C | depositor partial sequence | sequence record 326084 | Primer MEK064 (GTCAGATCGCCTGGAGACGC)
NNNNNNNNNNNNNTCNTANANANACCGGGANCGATCCAGCCTCCGGACTCTAGCGTTTAAACTTAAGCTT
ATGGTACCTACGTATCCTTACGATGTGCCAGATTACGCCGGCATGGTGAGCAAGGGCGAGGAGCTGTTCA
CCGGGGTGGTGCCCATCCTGGTCGAGCTGGACGGCGACGTAAACGGCCACAAGTTCAGCGTGTCCGGCGA
GGGCGAGGGCGATGCCACCTACGGCAAGCTGACCCTGAAGTTCATCTGCACCACCGGCAAGCTGCCCGTG
CCCTGGCCCACCCTCGTGACCACCCTGACCTACGGCGTGCAGTGCTTCAGCCGCTACCCCGACCACATGA
AGCAGCACGACTTCTTCAAGTCCGCCATGCCCGAAGGCTACGTCCAGGAGCGCACCATCTTCTTCAAGGA
CGACGGCAACTACAAGACCCGCGCCGAGGTGAAGTTCGAGGGCGACACCCTGGTGAACCGCATCGAGCTG
AAGGGCATCGACTTCAAGGAGGACGGCAACATCCTGGGGCACAAGCTGGAGTACAACTACAACAGCCACA
ACGTCTATATCATGGCCGACAAGCAGAAGAACGGCATCAAGGTGAACTTCAAGATCCGCCACAACATCGA
GGACGGCAGCGTGCAGCTCGCCGACCACTACCAGCAGAACACCCCCATCGGCGACGGCCCCGTGCTGCTG
CCCGACAACCACTACCTGAGCACCCAGTCCGCCCTGAGCNNNACCCCAACGAGAAGCGCGATCACATGGT
CCTGCTGGAGTTCGTGACCGCCGCCGGGATCACTCTCGGCATGGACGAGCTGTACNANGTCGACGCCGGC
ATGGCAGCCAAGAGGAGCTCCGGGGCCGCGCCAGCACCTGCCTCGGCCTCGGCCCCGGCGCCGGTGCCGG
GCGGCGAGGCCGANCGCGTCCGAGTCTTCCACAAACAGGCCTTCGAGTACNTCTCCATTGCCCTGCGCAT
CGATGAGNATGAGAAAGCNGGACAGAANNAGCN
